>Addgene plasmid #199995 | pLP-pTac-himar-apraR | addgene full sequence | sequence record 423475 | Addgene NGS Result: pLP-pTac-himar-apraR
TAACAGGTTGGATGATAAGTCCCCGGTCTAAAAGGATCTATTATAAGGAGGCACTCACCATGCAATACGA
ATGGCGAAAAGCCGAGCTCATCGGTCAGCTTCTCAACCTTGGGGTTACCCCCGGCGGTGTGCTGCTGGTC
CACAGCTCCTTCCGTAGCGTCCGGCCCCTCGAAGATGGGCCACTTGGACTGATCGAGGCCCTGCGTGCTG
CGCTGGGTCCGGGAGGGACGCTCGTCATGCCCTCGTGGTCAGGTCTGGACGACGAGCCGTTCGATCCTGC
CACGTCGCCCGTTACACCGGACCTTGGAGTTGTCTCTGACACATTCTGGCGCCTGCCAAATGTAAAGCGC
AGCGCCCATCCATTTGCCTTTGCGGCAGCGGGGCCACAGGCAGAGCAGATCATCTCTGATCCATTGCCCC
TGCCACCTCACTCGCCTGCAAGCCCGGTCGCCCGTGTCCATGAACTCGATGGGCAGGTACTTCTCCTCGG
CGTGGGACACGATGCCAACACGACGCTGCATCTTGCCGAGTTGATGGCAAAGGTTCCCTATGGGGTGCCG
AGACACTGCACCATTCTTCAGGATGGCAAGTTGGTACGCGTCGATTATCTCGAGAATGACCACTGCTGTG
AGCGCTTTGCCTTGGCGGACAGGTGGCTCAAGGAGAAGAGCCTTCAGAAGGAAGGTCCAGTCGGTCATGC
CTTTGCTCGGTTGATCCGCTCCCGCGACATTGTGGCGACAGCCCTGGGTCAACTGGGCCGAGATCCGTTG
ATCTTCCTGCATCCGCCAGAGGCGGGATGCGAAGAATGCGATGCCGCTCGCCAGTCGATTGGCTAATAGG
GATAATCAGAATTGGTTAATTGGTTGTAACACTGGTCTATCATTGATAGGTATAAATTAATACGACTCAC
TAATACTGAACCTATCAGTGATAGATACCGGTGATACCAGCATCGTCTTGATGCCCTTGGCAGCACCCTG
CTAAGGAGGCAACAAGATGAACACGATTAACATCGCTAAGAACGACTTCTCTGACATCGAACTGGCTGCT
ATCCCGTTCAACACTCTGGCTGACCATTACGGTGAGCGTTTGGCTCGCGAACAGTTGGCCCTTGAGCATG
AGTCTTACGAGATGGGTGAAGCACGCTTCCGCAAGATGTTTGAGCGTCAACTTAAAGCTGGTGAGGTTGC
GGATAACGCTGCCGCCAAGCCTCTCATCACTACCCTACTCCCTAAGATGATTGCACGCATCAACGACTGG
TTTGAGGAAGTGAAAGCTAAGCGCGGCAAGCGCCCGACAGCCTTCCAGTTCCTGCAAGAAATCAAGCCGG
AAGCCGTAGCGTACATCACCATTAAGACCACTCTGGCTTGCCTAACCAGTGCTGACAATACAACCGTTCA
GGCTGTAGCAAGCGCAATCGGTCGGGCCATTGAGGACGAGGCTCGCTTCGGTCGTATCCGTGACCTTGAA
GCTAAGCACTTCAAGAAAAACGTTGAGGAACAACTCAACAAGCGCGTAGGGCACGTCTACAAGAAAGCAT
TTATGCAAGTTGTCGAGGCTGACATGCTCTCTAAGGGTCTACTCGGTGGCGAGGCGTGGTCTTCGTGGCA
TAAGGAAGACTCTATTCATGTAGGAGTACGCTGCATCGAGATGCTCATTGAGTCAACCGGAATGGTTAGC
TTGCACCGCCAAAATGCTGGCGTAGTAGGTCAAGACTCTGAGACTATCGAACTCGCACCTGAATACGCTG
AGGCTATCGCAACCCGTGCAGGTGCGCTGGCTGGCATCTCTCCGATGTTCCAACCTTGCGTAGTTCCTCC
TAAGCCGTGGACTGGCATTACTGGTGGTGGCTATTGGGCTAACGGTCGTCGTCCTCTGGCGCTGGTGCGT
ACTCACAGTAAGAAAGCACTGATGCGCTACGAAGACGTTTACATGCCTGAGGTGTACAAAGCGATTAACA
TTGCGCAAAACACCGCATGGAAAATCAACAAGAAAGTCCTAGCGGTCGCCAACGTAATCACCAAGTGGAA
GCATTGTCCGGTCGAGGACATCCCTGCGATTGAGCGTGAAGAACTCCCGATGAAACCGGAAGACATCGAC
ATGAATCCTGAGGCTCTCACCGCGTGGAAACGTGCTGCCGCTGCTGTGTACCGCAAGGACAAGGCTCGCA
AGTCTCGCCGTATCAGCCTTGAGTTCATGCTTGAGCAAGCCAATAAGTTTGCTAACCATAAGGCCATCTG
GTTCCCTTACAACATGGACTGGCGCGGTCGTGTTTACGCTGTGTCAATGTTCAACCCGCAAGGTAACGAT
ATGACCAAAGGACTGCTTACGCTGGCGAAAGGTAAACCAATCAGTAAGGAAGGTTACTACTGGCTGAAAA
TCCACGGTGCAAACTGTGCGGGTGTCGATAAGGTTCCGTTCCCTGAGCGCATCAAGTTCATTGAGGAAAA
CCACGAGAACATCATGGCTTGCGCTAAGTCTCCACTGGAGAACACTTGGTGGGCTGAGCAAGATTCTCCG
TTCTGCTTCCTTGCGTTCTGCTTTGAGTACGCTGGGGTACAGCACCACGGCCTGAGCTATAACTGCTCCC
TTCCGCTGGCGTTTGACGGGTCTTGCTCTGGCATCCAGCACTTCTCCGCGATGCTCCGAGATGAGGTAGG
TGGTCGCGCGGTTAACTTGCTTCCTAGTGAAACCGTTCAGGACATCTACGGGATTGTTGCTAAGAAAGTC
AACGAGATTCTACAAGCAGACGCAATCAATGGGACCGATAACGAAGTAGTTACCGTGACCGATGAGAACA
CTGGTGAAATCTCTGAGAAAGTCAAGCTGGGCACTAAGGCACTGGCTGGTCAATGGCTGGCTTACGGTGT
TACTCGCAGTGTGACTAAGCGTTCAGTCATGACGCTGGCTTACGGGTCCAAAGAGTTCGGCTTCCGTCAA
CAAGTGCTGGAAGATACCATTCAGCCAGCTATTGATTCCGGCAAGGGTCTGATGTTCACTCAGCCGAATC
AGGCTGCTGGATACATGGCTAAGCTGATTTGGGAATCTGTGAGCGTGACGGTGGTAGCTGCGGTTGAAGC
AATGAACTGGCTTAAGTCTGCTGCTAAGCTGCTGGCTGCTGAGGTCAAAGATAAGAAGACTGGAGAGATT
CTTCGCAAGCGTTGCGCTGTGCATTGGGTAACTCCTGATGGTTTCCCTGTGTGGCAGGAATACAAGAAGC
CTATTCAGACGCGCTTGAACCTGATGTTCCTCGGTCAGTTCCGCTTGCAGCCTACCATTAACACCAACAA
AGATAGCGAGATTGATGCACACAAACAGGAGTCTGGTATCGCTCCTAACTTTGTACACAGCCAAGACGGT
AGCCACCTTCGTAAGACTGTAGTGTGGGCACACGAGAAGTACGGAATCGAATCTTTTGCACTGATTCACG
ACTCCTTCGGTACCATTCCGGCTGACGCTGCGAACCTGTTCAAAGCAGTGCGCGAAACTATGGTTGACAC
ATATGAGTCTTGTGATGTACTGGCTGATTTCTACGACCAGTTCGCTGACCAGTTGCACGAGTCTCAATTG
GACAAAATGCCAGCACTTCCGGCTAAAGGTAACTTGAACCTCCGTGACATCTTGGAGTCGGACTTCGCGT
TCGCGTAAAAGCTTGATATCGAATTCCTGCAGCCCCGGGGATCCCATGGTACGCGTGCTAGTAATACGAC
TCATTAATACTGAATCCAAACCCTCGTTAGGGGAGTGTCTAATTTTAGGAGATCCAAAATGTCAAGGCTG
GATAAATCAAAAGTAATCAATAGCGCGCTGGAACTGCTGAACGAGGTCGGCATCGAAGGTCTGACCACCC
GCAAGCTGGCGCAAAAACTGGGCGTCGAACAACCGACGCTGTACTGGCACGTAAAAAATAAGCGTGCGCT
GCTGGACGCACTGGCAATTGAAATGCTGGATCGTCACCACACCCACTTCTGTCCGCTGGAGGGTGAATCA
TGGCAAGATTTCCTTCGCAACAACGCGAAGTCATTTCGCTGCGCGCTGCTGAGCCACCGCGATGGAGCAA
AAGTTCATCTGGGCACCCGCCCAACGGAGAAACAATATGAAACGCTGGAAAACCAGCTTGCCTTCCTGTG
CCAGCAGGGTTTCAGCCTTGAGAACGCGCTGTACGCGCTGAGCGCCGTAGGTCACTTCACCCTGGGCTGT
GTTCTGGAAGACCAAGAACATCAAGTAGCAAAAGAAGAGCGAGAAACCCCTACGACCGATTCGATGCCGC
CGCTGCTGCGTCAGGCGATTGAACTGTTCGATCACCAGGGCGCGGAACCGGCATTCCTGTTTGGTCTGGA
ACTTATTATATGCGGCCTAGAAAAACAACTGAAGTGCGAAAGCGGTAGCTAACGCCGAAAACCCCGCTTC
GGCGGGGTTTTGCCGCATAACAGGGTAATCCCCAACTGGGGTAACCTGTGAGTTCTCTCAGTTGGGGAAA
AAAAAACCCCGCCCCTGACAGGGCGGGGTTTTTTTTTTTTTCGCCGCGTTGGCTAGTAATACGACTCACT
ATAGGGAGACTTAAGTATAAGGAGGAAAAAATATGAGCAAGGGCGAAGAACTGTTTACGGGCGTGGTGCC
GATTCTGGTGGAACTGGATGGTGATGTCAATGGTCACAAATTCAGCGTGCGCGGCGAAGGTGAAGGCGAT
GCAACCAATGGTAAACTGACGCTGAAGTTTATTTGCACCACGGGTAAACTGCCGGTTCCGTGGCCGACCC
TGGTCACCACGCTGACGTATGGTGTTCAGTGTTTCAGTCGTTACCCGGATCACATGAAACGCCACGACTT
TTTCAAGTCCGCGATGCCGGAAGGTTATGTCCAAGAACGTACCATCTCATTTAAAGATGACGGCACCTAC
AAAACGCGCGCCGAAGTGAAATTCGAAGGTGATACGCTGGTTAACCGTATTGAACTGAAAGGCATCGATT
TTAAGGAAGACGGTAATATTCTGGGCCATAAACTGGAATATAACTTCAATTCGCACAACGTGTACATCAC
CGCAGATAAGCAGAAGAACGGTATCAAGGCTAACTTCAAGATCCGCCATAATGTGGAAGATGGCAGCGTT
CAACTGGCCGACCACTATCAGCAAAACACCCCGATTGGTGATGGCCCGGTCCTGCTGCCGGACAATCATT
ACCTGAGCACGCAGTCTGTGCTGAGTAAAGATCCGAACGAAAAGCGTGACCACATGGTCCTGCTGGAATT
CGTGACCGCGGCCGGCATCACGCACGGTATGGACGAACTGTATAAAGGCTCAGATATATCGGGCGGTATG
GTTTTTACTCTGGAAGATTTTGTTGGCGATTGGCGTCAGACCGCGGGTTATAATTTGGATCAAGTCCTGG
AACAGGGTGGCGTAAGCTCTCTGTTCCAGAACCTGGGTGTGAGCGTGACGCCGATTCAGCGCATCGTTCT
GTCCGGCGAGAACGGTCTGAAAATTGATATTCATGTGATCATCCCGTACGAAGGCCTGAGCGGTGACCAA
ATGGGTCAAATCGAGAAAATCTTTAAAGTCGTCTACCCAGTTGACGATCACCACTTCAAGGTTATCTTGC
ATTACGGTACGCTGGTGATTGATGGTGTGACCCCGAATATGATTGACTATTTCGGCCGTCCGTATGAAGG
CATTGCCGTTTTTGACGGTAAAAAGATCACCGTCACCGGTACCCTGTGGAATGGCAATAAGATTATTGAC
GAGCGTCTGATTAACCCGGACGGCAGCCTGCTGTTCCGCGTGACCATCAACGGTGTCACGGGTTGGCGTC
TGTGCGAGCGCATCCTGGCATAACCCCAACTGGGGTAACCTCAGAGTTCTCTCAGTTGGGGAGACCGGGG
ACTTATCATCCAACCTGTTACAAAATTTTAGCCGCTAGAGCTGTTGACAATTAATCATCGGCTCGTATAA
TGTGTGGAATTGTGAGCGGATAACAATTCAAATTTGCGCGCCACATTATTATTCATACCTTTGTGGACCG
TATTACAAAGTGACAATATCTTAATTTAAAAAGGAGGCTTAAATAATGGAAAAAAAAAGAATTTAGGGTA
CTTATAAAATACTGCTTTCTGAAGGGTAAGAACACCGTCGAAGCAAAGACGTGGCTGGATAACGAATTTC
CGGACAGCGCCCCGGGTAAATCAACCATTATCGACTGGTACGCCAAGTTTAAGCGTGGTGAAATGTCGAC
CGAAGATGGTGAGCGTTCCGGTCGTCCGAAGGAGGTTGTCACCGACGAAAATATAAAAAAAATTCACAAA
ATGATTCTGAACGACCGCAAAATGAAGCTGATCGAAATTGCGGAAGCTCTGAAAATTAGCAAAGAGCGCG
TTGGTCACATCATCCACCAATATCTTGACATGCGTAAACTGTGTGCGAAATGGGTTCCGCGCGAACTGAC
CTTTGATCAGAAACAGCGTCGTGTCGACGATTCTAAGCGTTGCCTGCAGCTGCTGACCCGCAACACGCCG
GAGTTCTTCCGCCGCTACGTAACCATGGATGAGACGTGGCTGCACCACTATACCCCGGAGTCTAACCGTC
AGTCAGCAGAATGGACGGCAACTGGCGAACCGAGCCCGAAACGCGGCAAAACCCAAAAGAGCGCGGGCAA
AGTCATGGCGAGCGTATTTTGGGATGCACATGGTATTATCTTCATTGACTACCTGGAAAAGGGTAAGACC
ATAAATTCCGATTACTATATGGCGCTGCTGGAACGCCTGAAAGTTGAAATCGCGGCAAAACGCCCGCACA
TGAAAAAGAAGAAGGTACTGTTTCACCAGGACAACGCCCCCTGTCATAAGTCCCTGCGTACCATGGCGAA
GATTCATGAGCTGGGTTTCGAACTGCTGCCGCACCCGCCGTACAGCCCGGATCTGGCTCCGTCGGATTTT
TTTCTGTTTAGCGACCTGAAGCGTATGCTGGCGGGTAAAAAATTTGGTTGCAACGAAGAAGTTATCGCTG
AAACCGAAGCGTACTTTGAAGCGAAGCCGAAAGAATATTACCAGAACGGCATTAAGAAACTGGAAGGTCG
TTACAATCGCTGTATCGCGCTGGAGGGCAATTACGTAGAGTAATCTATAGTGTCACCTAAATGGACCAAA
ACGAAAAAAGGCCCCCCTTTCGGGAGGCCTCTTTTCTGGAATTTGGTACCGAGTAATCGATTTAAATTAG
TAGCCCGCCTAATGAGCGGGCTTTTTTTTAATTCCCCTATTTGTTTATTTTTCTAAATACATTCAAATAT
GTATCCGCTCATGAGACAATAACCCTAATAAATGCTTCAATAATATTGAAAAAGGAAGAGTATGAGCATT
CAGCATTTTCGTGTGGCGCTGATTCCTTTTTTTGCGGCGTTTTGCCTGCCGGTGTTTGCGCATCCGGAAA
CCCTGGTGAAAGTGAAAGATGCGGAAGATCAACTGGGTGCGCGCGTGGGCTATATTGAACTGGATCTGAA
CAGCGGCAAAATTCTGGAATCTTTTCGTCCGGAAGAACGTTTTCCGATGATGAGCACCTTTAAAGTGCTG
CTGTGCGGTGCGGTTCTGAGCCGTGTGGATGCGGGCCAGGAACAACTGGGCCGTCGTATTCATTATAGCC
AGAACGATCTGGTGGAATATAGCCCGGTGACCGAAAAACATCTGACCGATGGCATGACCGTGCGTGAACT
GTGCAGCGCGGCGATTACCATGAGCGATAACACCGCGGCGAACCTGCTGCTGACGACCATTGGCGGTCCA
AAAGAACTGACCGCGTTTCTGCATAACATGGGCGATCATGTGACCCGTCTGGATCGTTGGGAACCGGAAC
TGAACGAAGCGATTCCGAACGATGAACGTGATACCACCATGCCGGCAGCAATGGCGACCACCCTGCGTAA
ACTGCTGACGGGTGAGCTGCTGACCCTGGCAAGTCGCCAGCAACTGATTGATTGGATGGAAGCGGATAAA
GTGGCGGGTCCGCTGCTGCGTAGCGCGCTGCCGGCTGGCTGGTTTATTGCGGATAAAAGCGGTGCGGGCG
AACGTGGCAGCCGTGGCATTATTGCGGCGCTGGGCCCGGATGGTAAACCGAGCCGTATTGTGGTGATTTA
TACCACCGGCAGCCAGGCGACGATGGATGAACGTAACCGTCAGATTGCGGAAATTGGCGCGAGCCTGATT
AAACATTGGTAAACCGATACAATTAAAGGCTCCTTTTGGAGCCTTTTTTTTTGGACGACCCTTGTCCTTT
TCCGCTGCATAACCCTGCTTCGGGGTCATTATAGCGATTTTTTCGGTATATCCATCCTTTTTCGCACGAT
ATACAGGATTTTGCCAAAGGGTTCGTGTAGACTTTCCTTGGTGTATCCAACGGCGTCAGCCGGGCAGGAT
AGGTGAAGTAGGCCCACCCGCGAGCGGGTGTTCCTTCTTCACTGTCCCTTATTCGCACCTGGCGGTGCTC
AACGGGAATCCTGCTCTGCGAGGCTGGCCGTAGGCCGGCCGGCGCGCCGATCTGAAGATCAGCAGTTCAA
CCTGTTGATAGTACGTACTAAGCTCTCATGTTTCACGTACTAAGCTCTCATGTTTAACGTACTAAGCTCT
CATGTTTAACGAACTAAACCCTCATGGCTAACGTACTAAGCTCTCATGGCTAACGTACTAAGCTCTCATG
TTTCACGTACTAAGCTCTCATGTTTGAACAATAAAATTAATATAAATCAGCAACTTAAATAGCCTCTAAG
GTTTTAAGTTTTATAAGAAAAAAAAGAATATATAAGGCTTTTAAAGCCTTTAAGGTTTAACGGTTGTGGA
CAACAAGCCAGGGATGTAACGCACTGAGAAGCCCTTAGAGCCTCTCAAAGCAATTTTGAGTGACACAGGA
ACACTTAACGGCTGACATGGGGCGCGCCCAG
Features (pLannotate 1.2.2; 17 found; start..end, strand, type, name):
     61..833     +  CDS            ApmR (fragment): aminoglycoside 3-N-acetyltransferase type IV ; aac(3)IV; confers resistance to apramycin (Paget and Davies, 1996)
    895..912     +  intron         CMV intron (fragment): modified intron A from human cytomegalovirus (CMV)
    997..3645    +  CDS            RPOL_BPT7: Experimental evidence at protein level: Swiss-Prot protein existence level 1. Highly processive DNA-dependent RNA polymerase that catalyzes the transcription of class II and class III viral genes. Recognizes a specific promoter sequence and enters first into an 'abortive phase' where very short transcripts are synthesized and released before proceeding to the processive transcription of long RNA chains. Unwinds the double-stranded DNA to expose the coding strand for templating. Participates in the initiation of viral DNA replication presumably by making primers accessible to the DNA polymerase
   3649..3684    -  misc_feature   MCS (fragment): pBluescript multiple cloning site
   3769..4389    +  CDS            tetR: TETR2_ECOLX - Experimental evidence at protein level: Swiss-Prot protein existence level 1. TetR is the repressor of the tetracycline resistance element; its N-terminal region forms a helix-turn-helix structure and binds DNA. Binding of tetracycline to TetR reduces the repressor affinity for the tetracycline resistance gene (tetA) promoter operator sites. From Escherichia coli.
   4440..4477    +  protein_bind   phage φC31 attP (fragment): attachment site of phage φC31 phage φC31 integrase
   4537..4555    +  promoter       T7 promoter: promoter for bacteriophage T7 RNA polymerase
   4583..5296    +  CDS            Superfolder GFP: Superfolder GFP is a basic (constitutively fluorescent) green fluorescent protein published in 2005, derived from Aequorea victoria. It is reported to be a very rapidly-maturing weak dimer.
   5318..5830    +  CDS            LUCI_OPLGR (fragment): Experimental evidence at protein level: Swiss-Prot protein existence level 1. Catalytic subunit of oplophorus-luciferin 2-monooxygenase. Oxidoreductase that converts coelenterazine (the oplophorus luciferin) to coelenteramide under emission of blue light with a maximum at 454 nm. Is also active with bisdeoxycoelenterazine. From Oplophorus gracilirostris (Luminous shrimp).
   5924..5952    +  promoter       tac promoter: strong E. coli promoter; hybrid between the trp and lac UV5 promoters
   5960..5976    +  protein_bind   lac operator: The lac repressor binds to the lac operator to inhibit transcription in E. coli. This inhibition can be relieved by adding lactose or isopropyl-β-D-thiogalactopyranoside (IPTG). lac repressor encoded by lacI
   7114..7132    -  promoter       SP6 promoter: promoter for bacteriophage SP6 RNA polymerase
   7250..7341    +  promoter       AmpR promoter: bla
   7342..8199    +  CDS            bla: BLAT_ECOLX - Experimental evidence at protein level: Swiss-Prot protein existence level 1. TEM-type are the most prevalent beta-lactamases in enterobacteria; they hydrolyze the beta-lactam bond in susceptible beta-lactam antibiotics, thus conferring resistance to penicillins and cephalosporins. TEM-3 and TEM-4 are capable of hydrolyzing cefotaxime and ceftazidime. TEM-5 is capable of hydrolyzing ceftazidime. TEM-6 is capable of hydrolyzing ceftazidime and aztreonam. TEM-8/CAZ-2, TEM- 16/CAZ-7 and TEM-24/CAZ-6 are markedly active against ceftazidime. IRT- 4 shows resistance to beta-lactamase in
   8206..8245    +  terminator     fd terminator: central terminator from bacteriophage fd (Otsuka and Kunisawa, 1982)
   8392..8500    +  oriT           oriT: incP origin of transfer
   8519..8907    +  rep_origin     R6K γ ori: γ replication origin from E. coli plasmid R6K; requires the R6K initiator protein pi for replication
