>Addgene plasmid #199995 | pLP-pTac-himar-apraR | addgene full sequence | sequence record 423477 | Addgene NGS Result: p15A-spec-inh1
GTAATTGATTTAGAGGAGTTAGTCTTGAAGTCATGCGCCGGTTAAGGCTAAACTGAAAGGACAAGTTTTG
GTGACTGCGCTCCTCCAAGCCAGTTACCTCGGTTCAAAGAGTTGGTAGCTCAGAGAACCTTCGAAAAACC
GCCCTGCAAGGCGGTTTTTTCGTTTTCAGAGCAAGAGATTACGCGCAGACCAAAACGATCTCAAGAAGAT
CATCTTATTAATCAGATAAAATATTTCTAGATTTCAGTGCAATTTATCTCTTCAAATGTAGCACCTGAAG
TCAGCCCCATACGATATAAGTTGTTACTAGTTGCAGAAATAAAAAGGCCTGCGATTACCGGCAGTCCTGT
TATTAGCTCAGTAAAGCTTTATTTGCCGACTACCTTGGTGATCTCGCCTTTCACGTAGTGGACAAATTCT
TCCAACTGATCTGCGCGCGAGGCCAAGCGATCTTCTTCTTGTCCAAGATAAGCCTGTCTAGCTTCAAGTA
TGACGGGCTGATACTGGGCCGGCAGGCGCTCCATTGCCCAGTCGGCAGCGACATCCTTCGGCGCGATTTT
GCCGGTTACTGCGCTGTACCAAATGCGGGACAACGTAAGCACTACATTTCGCTCATCGCCTGCCCAGTCG
GGCGGCGAGTTCCATAGCGTTAAGGTTTCATTTAGCGCCTCAAATAGATCCTGTTCAGGAACCGGATCAA
AGAGTTCCTCCGCCGCTGGACCTACCAAGGCAACGCTATGTTCTCTTGCTTTTGTCAGCAAGATAGCCAG
ATCAATGTCGATCGTGGCTGGCCCGAAGATACCTGCAAGAATGTCATTGCGCTGCCATTCTCCAAATTGC
AGTTCGCGCTTAGCTGGATAACGCCACGGAATGATGTCGTCGTGCACAACAATGGTGACTTCTACAGCGC
GGAGAATCTCGCTCTCTCCAGGGGAAGCCGAAGTTTCCAAAAGGTCGTTGATCAAAGCTCGCCGCGTTGT
TTCATCAAGCCTTACGGTCACCGTAACCAGCAAATCAATATCACTGTGTGGCTTCAGGCCGCCATCCACT
GCGGAGCCGTACAAATGTACGGCCAGCAACGTCGGTTCGAGATGGCGCTCGATGACGCCAACTACCTCTG
ATAGTTGAGTCGATACTTCGGCGATCACCGCTTCCCTCATAATGTTTAACTTTGTTTTAGGGCGACTGCC
CTGCTGCGTAACATCGTTGCTGCTCCATAACATCAAACATCGACCCACGGCGTAACGCGCTTGCTGCTTG
GATGCCCGAGGCATAGACTGTACCCCAAAAAAACAGTCATAACAAGCCATGAAAACCGCCACTGCGCCGT
TACCACCGCTGCGTTCGGTCAAGGTTCTGGACCAGTTGCGTGAGCGCATACGCTACTTGCATTACAGCTT
ACGAACCGAACAGGCTTATGTCCACTGGGTTCGTGCCTTCATCCGTTTCCACGGTGTGTGTCACCCGGCA
ACCTTGGGTAGCAGCGAAGTCGAGGCATTTCTGTCCTGGCTGAGATCTTGATCCCCTGCGCCATCAGATC
CTTGGCGGCAAGAAAGCCATCCAGTTTACTTTGCAGGGCTTCCCAACCTTACCAGAGGGCGCGAAGGCGA
AGCGGCATGCATTTACGTTGACACCATCGAATGGCGCAAAACCTTTCGCGGTATGGCATGATAGCGCCCG
GAAGAGAGTCAATTCAGGGTGGTGAATGTGAAACCAGTAACGTTATACGATGTCGCAGAGTATGCCGGTG
TCTCTTATCAGACCGTTTCCCGCGTGGTGAACCAGGCCAGCCACGTTTCTGCGAAAACGCGGGAAAAAGT
GGAAGCGGCGATGGCGGAGCTGAATTACATTCCCAACCGCGTGGCACAACAACTGGCGGGCAAACAGTCG
TTGCTGATTGGCGTTGCCACCTCCAGTCTGGCCCTGCACGCGCCGTCGCAAATTGTCGCGGCGATTAAAT
CTCGCGCCGATCAACTGGGTGCCAGCGTGGTGGTGTCGATGGTAGAACGAAGCGGCGTCGAAGCCTGTAA
AGCGGCGGTGCACAATCTTCTCGCGCAACGCGTCAGTGGGCTGATCATTAACTATCCGCTGGATGACCAG
GATGCCATTGCTGTGGAAGCTGCCTGCACTAATGTTCCGGCGTTATTTCTTGATGTCTCTGACCAGACAC
CCATCAACAGTATTATTTTCTCCCATGAAGACGGTACGCGACTGGGCGTGGAGCATCTGGTCGCATTGGG
TCACCAGCAAATCGCGCTGTTAGCGGGCCCATTAAGTTCTGTCTCGGCGCGTCTGCGTCTGGCTGGCTGG
CATAAATATCTCACTCGCAATCAAATTCAGCCGATAGCGGAACGGGAAGGCGACTGGAGTGCCATGTCCG
GTTTTCAACAAACCATGCAAATGCTGAATGAGGGCATCGTTCCCACTGCGATGCTGGTTGCCAACGATCA
GATGGCGCTGGGCGCAATGCGCGCCATTACCGAGTCCGGGCTGCGCGTTGGTGCGGATATCTCGGTAGTG
GGATACGACGATACCGAAGACAGCTCATGTTATATCCCGCCGTTAACCACCATCAAACAGGATTTTCGCC
TGCTGGGGCAAACCAGCGTGGACCGCTTGCTGCAACTCTCTCAGGGCCAGGCGGTGAAGGGCAATCAGCT
GTTGCCCGTCTCACTGGTGAAAAGAAAAACCACCCTGGCGCCCAATACGCAAACCGCCTCTCCCCGCGCG
TTGGCCGATTCATTAATGCAGCTGGCACGACAGGTTTCCCGACTGGAAAGCGGGCAGTGAGCGCAACGCA
ATTAATGTGAGTTAGCTCACTCATTAGGCACCCCAGGCTTTACACTTTATGCTTCCGGCTCGTATGTTGT
GTGGAATTGTGAGCGGATAACAATTTCACACAGGAAACAGCTATGTTTAATGGTGGCATTCGTCGCTTCG
AAGCAGATCAACAACGCCAGATTGCAGCAGGTAGCGAGAGCGACACAGCATGGAACCGCCGCCTGTTGTC
AGAACTTATTGCACCTATGGCTGAAGGCATTCAGGCTTATAAAGAAGAGTACGAAGGTAAGAAAGGTCGT
GCACCTCGCGCATTGGCTTTCTTACAATGTGTAGAAAATGAAGTTGCAGCATACATCACTATGAAAGTTG
TTATGGATATGCTGAATACGGATGCTACCCTTCAGGCTATTGCAATGAGTGTAGCAGAACGCATTGAAGA
CCAAGTGCGCTTTTCTAAGCTAGAAGGTCACGCCGCTAAATACTTTGAGAAGGTTAAGAAGTCACTCAAG
GCTAGCCGTACTAAGTCATATCGTCACGCTCATAACGTAGCTGTAGTTGCTGAAAAATCAGTTGCAGAAA
AGGACGCGGACTTTGACCGTTGGGAGGCGTGGCCAAAAGAAACTCAATTGCAGATTGGTACTACCTTGCT
TGAAATCTTAGAAGGTAGCGTTTTCTATAATGGTGAACCTGTATTTATGCGTGCTATGCGCACTTATGGC
GGAAAGACTATTTACTACTTACAAACTTCTGAAAGTGTAGGCCAGTGGATTAGCGCATTCAAAGAGCACG
TAGCGCAATTAAGCCCAGCTTATGCCCCTTGCGTAATCCCTCCTCGTCCTTGGAGAACTCCATTTAATGG
AGGGTTCCATACTGAGAAGGTAGCTAGCCGTATCCGTCTTGTAAAAGGTAACCGTGAGCATGTACGCAAG
TTGACTCAAAAGCAAATGCCAAAGGTTTATAAGGCTATCAACGCATTACAAAATACACAATGGCAAATCA
ACAAGGATGTATTAGCAGTTATTGAAGAAGCAATCCGCTTAGACCTTGGTTATGGTGTACCTTCCTTCAA
GCCACTGATTGACAAGGAGAACAAGCCAGCTAACCCGGTACCTGTTGAATTCCAACACCTGCGCGGTCGT
GAACTGAAAGAGATGCTATCACCTGAGCAGTGGCAACAATTCATTAACTGGAAAGGCGAATGCGCGCGCC
TATATACCGCAGAAACTAAGCGCGGTTCAAAGTCCGCCGCCGTTGTTCGCATGGTAGGACAGGCCCGTAA
ATATAGCGCCTTTGAATCCATTTACTTCGTGTACGCAATGGATAGCCGCAGCCGTGTCTATGTGCAATCT
AGCACGCTCTCTCCGCAGTCTAACGACTTAGGTAAGGCATTACTCCGCTTTACCGAGGGACGCCCTGTGA
ATGGCGTAGAAGCGCTTAAATGGTTCTGCATCAATGGTGCTAACCTTTGGGGATGGGACAAGAAAACTTT
TGATGTGCGCGTGTCTAACGTATTAGATGAGGAATTCCAAGATATGTGTCGAGACATCGCCGCAGACCCT
CTCACATTCACCCAATGGGCTAAAGCTGATGCACCTTATGAATTCCTCGCTTGGTGCTTTGAGTATGCTC
AATACCTTGATTTGGTGGATGAAGGAAGGGCCGACGAATTCCGCACTCACCTACCAGTACATCAGGACGG
GTCTTGTTCAGGCATTCAGCACTATAGTGCTATGCTTCGCGACGAAGTAGGGGCCAAAGCTGTTAACCTG
AAACCCTCCGATGCACCGCAGGATATCTATGGGGCGGTGGCGCAAGTGGTTATCAAGAAGAATGCGCTAT
ATATGGATGCGGACGATGCAACCACGTTTACTTCTGGTAGCGTCACGCTGTCCGGTACAGAACTGCGAGC
AATGGCTAGCGCATGGGATAGTATTGGTATTACCCGTAGCTTAACCAAAAAGCCCGTGATGACCTTGCCA
TATGGTTCTACTCGCTTAACTTGCCGTGAATCTGTGATTGATTACATCGTAGACTTAGAGGAAAAAGAGG
CGCAGAAGGCAGTAGCAGAAGGGCGGACGGCAAACAAGGTACATCCTTTTGAAGACGATCGTCAAGATTA
CTTGACTCCGGGCGCAGCTTACAACTACATGACGGCACTAATCTGGCCTTCTATTTCTGAAGTAGTTAAG
GCACCGATAGTAGCTATGAAGATGATACGCCAGCTTGCACGCTTTGCAGCGAAACGTAATGAAGGCCTGA
TGTACACCCTGCCTACTGGCTTCATCTTAGAACAGAAGATCATGGCAACCGAGATGCTACGCGTGCGTAC
CTGTCTGATGGGTGATATCAAGATGTCCCTTCAGGTTGAAACGGATATCGTAGATGAAGCCGCTATGATG
GGAGCAGCAGCACCTAATTTCGTACACGGTCATGACGCAAGTCACCTTATCCTTACCGTATGTGAATTGG
TAGACAAGGGCGTAACTAGTATCGCTGTAATCCACGACTCTTTTGGTACTCATGCAGACAACACCCTCAC
TCTTAGAGTGGCACTTAAAGGGCAGATGGTTGCAATGTATATTGATGGTAATGCGCTTCAGAAACTACTG
GAGGAGCATGAAGAGCGCTGGATGGTTGATACAGGTATCGAAGTACCTGAGCAAGGGGAGTTCGACCTTA
ACGAAATCATGGATTCTGAATACGTATTTGCCTAATTGACGGCTAGCTCAGTCCTAGGTACAGTGCTAGC
AGCTAAAGCTATATAATTTAATTAGGAGAAGTAAAATGCAGGAAGGCGCGTATCGTTTTATTCGTAATCC
GAACGTGAGCGCGGAAGCGATTCGTAAAGCGGGTGCCATGCAGACCGTGAAACTGGCCCAGGAATTTCCG
GAACTGCTGGCAATTGAAGATACCACCTCTCTGAGCTATCGTCATCAGGTGGCGGAAGAACTGGGCAAAC
TGGGTAGCATTCAGGATAAAAGCCGTGGTTGGTGGGTGCATAGCGTGCTGCTGCTGGAAGCGACCACCTT
TCGTACCGTGGGCCTGCTGCATCAAGAATGGTGGATGCGTCCGGATGATCCGGCGGATGCGGATGAAAAA
GAAAGCGGCAAATGGCTGGCCGCTGCTGCAACTTCGCGTCTGAGAATGGGCAGCATGATGAGCAACGTGA
TTGCGGTGTGCGATCGTGAAGCGGATATTCATGCGTATCTGCAAGATAAACTGGCCCATAACGAACGTTT
TGTGGTGCGTAGCAAACATCCGCGTAAAGATGTGGAAAGCGGCCTGTATCTGTATGATCACCTGAAAAAC
CAGCCGGAACTGGGCGGCTATCAGATTAGCATTCCGCAGAAAGGCGTGGTGGATAAACGTGGCAAACGTA
AAAACCGTCCGGCGCGTAAAGCGAGCCTGAGCCTGCGTAGCGGCCGTATTACCCTGAAACAGGGCAACAT
TACCCTGAACGCGGTGCTGGCCGAAGAAATTAATCCGCCGAAAGGCGAAACCCCGCTGAAATGGCTGCTG
CTGACCAGCGAGCCGGTGGAAAGTCTGGCCCAAGCGCTGCGTGTGATTGATATTTATACCCATCGTTGGC
GCATTGAAGAATTTCACAAAGCGTGGAAAACGGGTGCGGGTGCGGAACGTCAGCGTATGGAAGAACCGGA
TAACCTGGAACGTATGGTGAGCATTCTGAGCTTTGTGGCGGTGCGTCTGCTGCAACTGCGTGAATCTTTT
ACTCCGCCGCAAGCACTGCGTGCGCAGGGCCTGCTGAAAGAAGCGGAACACGTTGAAAGCCAGAGCGCGG
AAACCGTGCTGACCCCGGATGAATGCCAACTGCTGGGCTATCTGGATAAAGGCAAACGCAAACGCAAAGA
AAAAGCGGGCAGCCTGCAATGGGCGTATATGGCGATTGCGCGTCTGGGCGGCTTTATGGATAGCAAACGT
ACCGGCATTGCGAGCTGGGGTGCGCTGTGGGAAGGTTGGGAAGCGCTGCAAAGCAAACTGGATGGCTTTC
TGGCCGCGAAAGACCTGATGGCGCAGGGCATTAAAATCTAAAAGCTTGATGGGGGATCTAATACGACTCA
CTATAGGGAGATTTGATAGATTAAAAAGGAAAGGAGGAAAGAAATAATGGCTCGTGGGTAATGACTCCAA
CTTATTGATAGTGTTTTATGTTCAGATAATGCCCGATGACTTTGTCATGCAGCTCCACCGATTTTGAGAA
CGACAGCGACTTCCGTCCCAGCCGTGCCAGGTGCTGCCTCAGATTCAGGTTATGCCGCTCAATTCGCTGC
GTATATCGCTTGCTGATTACGTGCAGCTTTCCCTTCAGGCGGGATTCATACAGCGGCCAGCCATCCGTCA
TCCATATCACCACGTCAAAGGGTGACAGCAGGCTCATAAGACGCCCCAGCGTCGCCATAGTGCGTTCACC
GAATACGTGCGCAACAACCGTCTTCCGGAGACTGTCATACGCGTAAAACAGCCAGCGCTGGCGCGATTTA
GCCCCGACATAGCCCCACTGTTCGTCCATTTCCGCGCAGACGATGACGTCACTGCCCGGCTGTATGCGCG
AGGTTACCGACTGCGGCCTGAGTTTTTTAAGTGACGTAAAATCGTGTTGAGGCCAACGCCCATAATGCGG
GCTGTTGCCCGGCATCCAACGCCATTCATGGCCATATCAATGATTTTCTGGTGCGTACCGGGTTGAGAAG
CGGTGTAAGTGAACTGCAGTTGCCATGTTTTACGGCAGTGAGAGCAGAGATAGCGCTGATGTCCGGCGGT
GCTTTTGCCGTTACGCACCACCCCGTCAGTAGCTGAACAGGAGGGACAGCTGATAGAAACAGAAGCCACT
GGAGCACCTCAAAAACACCATCATACACTAAATCAGTAAGTTGGCAGCATCACCTGGCTCGTGTACAGTT
TAAACAACGTGAATCTACTGACGCAATCTTTGTTCACTGCTCGGCTACCAAGCCAAGTCAGAATGTTGGT
GTCCGTGAGATTCGCCAGTGGCACAAAGAGCAGGGTTGGCTCGATGTGGGATACCACTTTATCATCAAGC
GAGACGGTACTGTGGAGGCAGGACGAGATGAGATGGCTGTAGGCTCTCACGCTAAGGGTTACAACCACAA
CTCTATCGGCGTCTGCCTTGTTGGTGGTATCGACGATAAAGGTAAGTTCGACGCTAACTTTACGCCAGCC
CAAATGCAATCCCTTCGCTCACTGCTTGTCACACTGCTGGCTAAGTACGAAGGCGCTGTGCTTCGCGCCC
ATCATGAGGTGGCGCCGAAGGCTTGCCCTTCGTTCGACCTTAAGCGTTGGTGGGAGAAGAACGAACTGGT
CACTTCTGACCGTGGATAAGATCCCATGGTACGCGTGCTAGAGGCATCAAATAAAACGAAAGGCTCAGTC
GAAAGACTGGGCCTTTCGTTTTATCTGTTGTTTGTCGGTGAACGCTCTCCTGAGTAGGACAAATCCGCCG
CCCTAGACCTAGGGGTATATTCCGCTTCCTCGCTCACTGACTCGCTACGCTCGGTCGTTCGACTGCGGTG
AGCGGAAATGGCTTACGAACGGGGCGGAGATTTCCTGGAAGATGCCAGGAAGATACTTAACAGGGAAGTG
AGAGGGCCGCGGCAAAGCCGTTTTTCCATAGGCTTCGCCCCCCTGACAAGCATCACGAAATCTGACGCTC
AAATCAGTGGTGGCGAAACCCGACAGGACTATAAAGATACCAGGCGTTTCCCCCTGGCGGCTCCCTCGTG
CGCTCTCCTGTTCCTGCCTTTCGGTTTACCGGTGTCATTCCGCTGTTATGGCCGCGTTTGTCTCATTCCA
CGCCTGACACTCAGTCCCGGGTAGGCAGTTCGCTCCAAGCTGGACTGTATGCACGAACCCCCCGTTCAGT
CCGACCGCTGCGCCTTATCCGGTAACTATCGTCTTGAGTCCAACCCGGAAAGACATGCAAAAGCACCACT
GGCAGCAGCCACTG
Features (pLannotate 1.2.2; 18 found; start..end, strand, type, name):
    369..1160    -  CDS            SmR: aminoglycoside adenylyltransferase (Murphy, 1985); aadA; confers resistance to spectinomycin and streptomycin
   1167..1223    -  CDS            GmR (fragment): gentamycin acetyltransferase; aacC1; confers resistance to gentamycin
   1399..1422    -  promoter       Pc promoter (fragment): intI1 (promoter lies within the coding sequence); class 1 integron promoter
   1514..1600    -  CDS            tnpA (fragment): TN5P_ECOLX - Also known as tnp. Experimental evidence at protein level: Swiss-Prot protein existence level 1. Mediates transposition of transposon Tn5 by a 'cut and paste' mechanism. First, the monomeric transposase binds the 19 bp inverted DNA repeats flanking the transposon. Then, dimerization of the DNA- bound transposase creates a synaptic DNA complex. After nicking of the first DNA strand, excision of the transposon proceeds through a series of intermediates. The transposase then mediates the insertion of the transposon at a new site by strand transfer. The activity of the wild- type tran
   1630..1707    +  promoter       lacI promoter: lacI
   1708..2790    +  CDS            lacI: lac repressor; lacI; The lac repressor binds to the lac operator to inhibit transcription in E. coli. This inhibition can be relieved by adding lactose or isopropyl-β-D-thiogalactopyranoside (IPTG).
   2803..2824    +  protein_bind   CAP binding site: CAP binding activates transcription in the presence of cAMP. E. coli catabolite activator protein
   2839..2869    +  promoter       lac promoter: promoter for the E. coli lac operon
   2877..2893    +  protein_bind   lac operator: The lac repressor binds to the lac operator to inhibit transcription in E. coli. This inhibition can be relieved by adding lactose or isopropyl-β-D-thiogalactopyranoside (IPTG). lac repressor encoded by lacI
   2904..5492    +  CDS            RPOL_BPSP6: Experimental evidence at transcript level: Swiss-Prot protein existence level 2. DNA-dependent RNA polymerase that catalyzes the transcription of viral genes. From Enterobacteria phage SP6 (Bacteriophage SP6).
   5496..5520    +  promoter       J23119(SpeI) promoter (fragment): bacterial promoter (Registry of Standard Biological Parts BBa J23119) modified to end with an SpeI site
   5566..6828    +  CDS            Tn5 transposase (fragment): transposase from the bacterial Tn5 transposon (Reznikoff, 1993)
   6849..6867    +  promoter       T7 promoter: promoter for bacteriophage T7 RNA polymerase
   6917..7684    -  mobile_element IS1: prokaryotic transposable element IS1
   7685..8139    +  CDS            T7 lysozyme (fragment): lysozyme from bacteriophage T7 inhibitor of T7 RNA polymerase
   8168..8254    +  terminator     rrnB T1 terminator: Escherichia coli rrnB; transcription terminator T1 from the E. coli rrnB gene
   8280..8335    -  rep_origin     RSF ori (fragment): Plasmids containing the RSF 1030 origin of replication can be propagated in E. coli cells that contain additional plasmids with compatible origins.
   8423..204     -  rep_origin     p15A ori (across the origin): Plasmids containing the medium-copy-number p15A origin of replication can be propagated in E. coli cells that contain a second plasmid with the ColE1 origin.
