[The description below was written by a language model from this plasmid's Addgene catalogue record and pLannotate feature annotations shown in this document.]
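Description:
pLP-pTac-himar-apraR is a custom, low-copy bacterial "landing pad" delivery plasmid, supplied together with a second helper plasmid, p15A-spec-inh1, in a dap-auxotrophic conjugation donor. The main plasmid replicates from the R6K γ origin, which needs the pi protein and so restricts it to pir hosts such as Pir1. It behaves as a suicide vector in recipients. It carries an incP oriT for conjugative transfer and bla for ampicillin selection.

The payload comprises an apramycin resistance gene for selecting recipients, a T7 RNA polymerase gene, and tetR. The catalogue describes this as T7 RNAP circuit variant T15 with a pIP1443 seed promoter, which is not annotated. It also includes a φC31 attP site, presumably for later integrase-mediated insertion of pathway constructs. A T7 promoter drives superfolder GFP followed by an Oplophorus-type luciferase, which report T7 RNAP activity.

A tac promoter with lac operator precedes an unannotated region that, per the name, encodes the himar transposase used to insert the landing pad into recipient genomes. The record lists a "himar frameshift" mutation without explaining it, and transposon inverted repeats are not annotated. An SP6 promoter faces back into this region, which may allow antisense transcription.

The helper plasmid has a p15A origin and aadA (spectinomycin resistance). It carries lacI, a lac-promoter-driven SP6 RNA polymerase, a Tn5 transposase fragment and a T7 lysozyme fragment adjacent to an IS1 element. The depositor says it inhibits transposase or integrase activity of the primary plasmid in the donor, consistent with LacI repression of pTac. The system was built for cross-species expression of synthetic genetic elements for metabolite discovery in microbiome bacteria.
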