Addgene plasmid #199995: pLP-pTac-himar-apraR
Purpose: Landing Pad with T7 RNAP circuit variant T15. pIP1443 seed promoter. pTac-himar transposase. In dap auxotrophic conjugation donor. This material contains 2 plasmids. For more information look below.
Depositing lab: Farren Isaacs. Depositing organization: Yale University. Publication: Cross-kingdom expression of synthetic genetic elements promotes discovery of metabolites in the human microbiome. Patel JR, Oh J, Wang S, Crawford JM, Isaacs FJ. Cell. 2022 Apr 28;185(9):1487-1505.e14. doi: 10.1016/j.cell.2022.03.008. Epub 2022 Apr 1. PubMed 35366417.
Backbone
  Vector backbone: Custom
  Vector type: Bacterial Expression
  Selectable markers: apramycin
Growth in bacteria
  Bacterial resistance: Ampicillin and Spectinomycin, 100 & 50 μg/mL
  Growth temperature: 37°C
  Growth strain: Pir1
  Copy number: Low Copy
Gene/Insert
  Gene/Insert name: Landing Pads
  Species: Synthetic
  Mutation: himar frameshift
  Cloning method: Gibson Cloning
Terms and licenses: Academic/Nonprofit Terms; Industry Terms: Not Available to Industry
Depositor comments: This material contains 2 plasmids. The second plasmid, p15A-spec-inh1, is designed to inhibit the activity of transposase or integrase in the primary plasmid, pPath-pTac-integrase.
How to cite: pLP-pTac-himar-apraR was a gift from Farren Isaacs (Addgene plasmid # 199995 ; http://n2t.net/addgene:199995 ; RRID:Addgene_199995)
